Addgene plasmid #39658: KHBD00572
Depositing lab: Bart Deplancke. Depositing organization: Swiss Federal Institute of Technology (EPFL). Publication: Automated protein-DNA interaction screening of Drosophila regulatory elements. Korneel Hens, Jean-Daniel Feuz, Alina Isakova, Antonina Lagovitina, Andreas Massouras, Julien Bryois, Patrick Callaerts, Susan E. Celniker, Bart Deplancke. Nat Methods. 2011 Oct 30;8(12):1065-70. 10.1038/nmeth.1763 PubMed 22037703.
Backbone
  Vector backbone: pDONR221
  Backbone manufacturer: Invitrogen
  Backbone size w/o insert (bp): 2536
  Vector type: Gateway DONR vector
Growth in bacteria
  Bacterial resistance: Kanamycin, 50 μg/mL
  Growth temperature: 37°C
  Growth strain: DH5alpha
  Copy number: High Copy
Gene/Insert
  Gene/Insert name: CG12653 (alt names: FBgn0000233; btd; buttonhead)
  Species: D. melanogaster (fly)
  Insert size (bp): 1932
  Entrez Gene: btd (a.k.a. Dmel_CG12653, BTD, Btd, CG12653, Dmel\CG12653)
  Promoter: none
  Cloning method: Gateway Cloning
  Sequencing primers: 5′ M13-F20; 3′ M13R
Terms and licenses: Academic/Nonprofit Terms; Industry Terms: Not Available to Industry
Depositor comments: Please note that the ORFs in this collection were cloned open-ended (without a stop codon).
How to cite: KHBD00572 was a gift from Bart Deplancke (Addgene plasmid # 39658 ; http://n2t.net/addgene:39658 ; RRID:Addgene_39658)
