[The description below was written by a language model from this plasmid's Addgene catalogue record.]
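Description:
KHBD00572 is a Gateway entry clone built in the pDONR221 backbone (Invitrogen), carrying the open reading frame of the Drosophila melanogaster gene buttonhead (btd, CG12653, FBgn0000233). The insert is recorded as 1932 bp in a backbone of about 2.5 kb once the donor cassette has been replaced. The plasmid is maintained in E. coli as a high-copy vector under kanamycin selection. It was made by Gateway recombination, which in a pDONR vector normally leaves the insert flanked by attL sites, although no feature table is provided to confirm the individual elements. M13 forward and reverse primer sites on either side of the insert are listed for sequencing.

The record states that there is no promoter, which is consistent with an entry clone. The plasmid is not meant to express the gene itself but to act as a shuttle from which the ORF can be moved by LR recombination into destination vectors that supply promoters, tags or fusion partners. The depositor notes that ORFs in this collection were cloned open-ended, without a stop codon, so the btd coding sequence can be fused in frame to C-terminal tags or domains. A destination vector therefore has to provide the stop codon.

The clone belongs to a collection associated with a study on automated protein–DNA interaction screening of Drosophila regulatory elements. This suggests it is a source of the btd ORF for building constructs for such assays, though the record does not specify which destination vectors or assay formats were used.
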