>Addgene plasmid #39658 | KHBD00572 | depositor partial sequence | sequence record 50098 | KHBD00572 sequence 1932 bps
ATGATCGATGCGGCCTGCAATTACTTAAATCCCTATGCGCAACAGCATCAGGCGCAGCAGCAGCAACATG
CGCAACATCAGCAACACGCGCAACAACAGCAACATCATCTGCACATGCAGCAGGCGCAACATCATCTGCA
CTTGTCGCATCAGCAGGCGCAACAGCAGCATATGCAACACTTGACACAGCAACAGCAGCAGCAGCAACAA
CAACAGCAGCAACAGCAGCAGCAACAGCAGCAACAACAACAGCCGCAACAGCAGCAACATGACTTCCTCA
GCGCCGCCGCCCTGCTGTCCGCCCCACCATCCCTATCCGGCTCGAGTTCCGGCTCCAGCTCCGGCAGTTC
TCCGCTATATGGAAAGCCGCCAATGAAGCTGGAACTGCCGTATCCACAGGCCTCATCCACGGGCACCGCA
TCGCCCAACTCCAGCATACAATCGGCGCCATCATCGGCCTCCGTGTCGCCCAGCATCTTCCCATCACCTG
CCCAGTCATTCGCCTCCATTTCGGCCAGTCCATCTACGCCCACCACGACCTTGGCGCCACCTACAACGGC
GGCAGCGGGCGCCCTTGCGGGATCACCCACATCCTCCTCACCATCCTCGTCAGCAGCATCGGCTGCAGCG
GCGGCAGCAGCAGCTGCGGCGGCAGCAGCGGACCTTGGAGCAGCGGCGGTCGCCAGTGCCGCCTACGGCT
GGAATACCGCCTACTCCGGATTGGGGCCAGCGAGAAGTCAGTTTCCATATGCCCAGTACGCCTCCGATTA
TTACGGCAATGCGGTGGGCATGTCCTCCTCGGCCGCTTGGTTCTCGCATCAGGAGCGCCTCTATCAGCCA
TGGAGTTCACAGAGCTATCCGGGCTTCAATTTCGATGACATCGCCTTCCAGACGCAATTGCAACGCCGCT
CCGTTCGCTGCACGTGCCCCAATTGCACCAACGAGATGAGCGGCCTGCCACCGATTGTGGGTCCGGATGA
GCGCGGACGCAAGCAGCATATCTGCCACATTCCGGGCTGCGAACGGCTATACGGCAAGGCGTCGCATCTG
AAGACCCACCTGCGCTGGCACACCGGCGAGCGGCCCTTCCTGTGCCTCACGTGCGGCAAGCGTTTCTCCC
GATCGGATGAGCTGCAGCGACACGGACGTACGCACACCAATTACCGCCCGTATGCCTGCCCCATTTGCTC
CAAGAAGTTTTCGCGCAGCGATCACCTCAGCAAGCACAAGAAGACCCATTTCAAGGACAAGAAGAGCAAG
AAGGTACTGGCCGCCGAGGCCAAGGAGCAGGCGGCTGCGGCGATAAAGCTGGAAAAGAAGGAGAAGAAGT
CGGGTAAGCCACTGACGCCACCCGTGGAATTCAAGCAGGAGCAGCCGGATACGACACCGCTGGTCAACTA
TGCGCCCTATGCCAATCTCTATCAGCATTCCACATCCGCCGGATCGAGTGTGAATCCTCCGCCGCCACCG
CCGCCGCTCTTCCAGCAGCAAATGACGACGACAACATCATCGGCGGCGGCCAGCTTTGTGGAGCAGCCGT
GGAGCAGTAGCAGCAGCCGTGCCATACAACCAGCCACTACCTCAGCCAGTTCATCCTCATCCTCCAGCGC
CAGTTCCCCAGCGGCAGCGGTCGTTTCTGCCATTGGATCTGCATCTTCCCCAGCCGCATCAGCCACGGCG
CTGGCCCAGCATCATTATGCCGCACTTGCCATGCAAAGTGAGTCCCAGCTGGCGGCGGAATATGGGCTAA
CCATGAGCGGATTGGCCAGCGGAGCTAGCCAGGATTCCAGCTCCAGTTGCCACATGAAGTCCGAGTATGC
GGCCAGTTATCCGGCTGATTTTGGTGCGGGAACAGCCAGTTACGGTTATCCGCATCCACATCCGCACCAT
CACAATGCGTGGGCAGCGGCCTATCATCCACATGCCACCGCC
