>Addgene plasmid #39658 | KHBD00572 | addgene partial sequence | sequence record 53491 | M13-F20 5'-TGTAAAACGACGGCCAGT-3'
GATTTTATTTTGACTGATAGTGACCTGTTCGTTGCAACAAATTGATGAGCAATGCTTTTTTATAATGCCA
ACTTTGTACAAAAAAGTTGGCACCATGATCGATGCGGCCTGCAATTACTTAAATCCCTATGCGCAACAGC
ATCAGGCGCAGCAGCAGCAACATGCGCAACATCAGCAACACGCGCAACAACAGCAACATCATCTGCACAT
GCAGCAGGCGCAACATCATCTGCACTTGTCGCATCAGCAGGCGCAACAGCAGCATATGCAACACTTGACA
CAGCAACAGCAGCAGCAGCAACAACAACAGCAGCAACAGCAGCAGCAACAGCAGCAACAACAACAGCCGC
AACAGCAGCAACATGACTTCCTCAGCGCCGCCGCCCTGCTGTCCGCCCCACCATCCCTATCCGGCTCGAG
TTCCGGCTCCAGCTCCGGCAGTTCTCCGCTATATGGAAAGCCGCCAATGAAGCTGGAACTGCCGTATCCA
CAGGCCTCATCCACGGGCACCGCATCGCCCAACTCCAGCATACAATCGGCGCCATCATCGGCCTCCGTGT
CGCCCAGCATCTTCCCATCACCTGCCCAGTCATTCGCCTCCATTTCGGCCAGTCCATCTACGCCCACCAC
GACCTTGGCGCCACCTACAACGGCGGCAGCGGGCGCCCTTGCGGGATCACCCACATCCTCCTCACCATCC
TCGTCAGCAGCATCGGCTGCAGCGGCGGCAGCAGCAGCTGCGGCGGCAGCAGCGGACCTTGGAGCAGCGG
CGGTCGCCAGTGCCGCCTACGGCTGGAATACCGCCTACTCCGGATTGGGGCCAGCGAGAAGTCAGTTTCC
ATATGCCCAGTACGCCTCCGATTATTACGGCA
