>Addgene plasmid #39658 | KHBD00572 | addgene partial sequence | sequence record 53492 | M13R
AATAATGATTTTATTTTGACTGATAGTGACCTGTTCGTTGCAACAAATTGATAAGCAATGCTTTCTTATA
ATGCCAACTTTGTACAAGAAAGTTGGCAAGGCGGTGGCATGTGGATGATAGGCCGCTGCCCACGCATTGT
GATGGTGCGGATGTGGATGCGGATAACCGTAACTGGCTGTTCCCGCACCAAAATCAGCCGGATAACTGGC
CGCATACTCGGACTTCATGTGGCAACTGGAGCTGGAATCCTGGCTAGCTCCGCTGGCCAATCCGCTCATG
GTTAGCCCATATTCCGCCGCCAGCTGGGACTCACTTTGCATGGCAAGTGCGGCATAATGATGCTGGGCCA
GCGCCGTGGCTGATGCGGCTGGGGAAGATGCAGATCCAATGGCAGAAACGACCGCTGCCGCTGGGGAACT
GGCGCTGGAGGATGAGGATGAACTGGCTGAGGTAGTGGCTGGTTGTATGGCACGGCTGCTGCTACTGCTC
CACGGCTGCTCCACAAAGCTGGCCGCCGCCGATGATGTTGTCGTCGTCATTTGCTGCTGGAAGAGCGGCG
GCGGTGGCGGCGGAGGATTCACACTCGATCCGGCGGATGTGGAATGCTGATAGAGATTGGCATAGGGCGC
ATAGTTGACCAGCGGTGTCGTATCCGGCTGCTCCTGCTTGAATTCCACGGGTGGCGTCAGTGGCTTACCC
GACTTCTTCTCCTTCTT
